Addgene plasmid #55639: pAAV-Ef1a-fDIO hChR2(H134R)-EYFP
Purpose: Flp-Dependent ChR2-EYFP
Depositing lab: Karl Deisseroth. Depositing organization: Stanford University. Publication: Targeting cells with single vectors using multiple-feature Boolean logic. Fenno LE, Mattis J, Ramakrishnan C, Hyun M, Lee SY, He M, Tucciarone J, Selimbeyoglu A, Berndt A, Grosenick L, Zalocusky KA, Bernstein H, Swanson H, Perry C, Diester I, Boyce FM, Bass CE, Neve R, Huang ZJ, Deisseroth K. Nat Methods. 2014 Jul;11(7):763-72. doi: 10.1038/nmeth.2996. Epub 2014 Jun 8. PubMed 24908100.
Backbone
  Vector backbone: AAV
  Backbone size w/o insert (bp): 5600
  Total vector size (bp): 7266
  Vector type: Mammalian Expression, AAV
Growth in bacteria
  Bacterial resistance: Ampicillin, 100 μg/mL
  Growth temperature: 37°C
  Growth strain: Stbl3
  Copy number: High Copy
Gene/Insert
  Gene/Insert name: hChR2(H134R)-EYFP
  Species: Synthetic
  Insert size (bp): 1662
  Promoter: Ef1a
  Tag / fusion protein: EYFP (C terminal on insert)
  Cloning method: Restriction Enzyme; 5′ cloning site AscI (not destroyed); 3′ cloning site NheI (not destroyed)
  Sequencing primers: 5′ CACCCACACAAAGGAAAAGGGCC; 3′ GCAATAGCATGATACAAAGG
Terms and licenses: Academic/Nonprofit Terms; Industry Terms: Not Available to Industry
How to cite: pAAV-Ef1a-fDIO hChR2(H134R)-EYFP was a gift from Karl Deisseroth (Addgene plasmid # 55639 ; http://n2t.net/addgene:55639 ; RRID:Addgene_55639) For viral preps, please replace (Addgene plasmid # 55639) in the above sentence with: (Addgene viral prep # 55639-AAVrg)
