[The description below was written by a language model from this plasmid's Addgene catalogue record and the feature table of its GenBank file.]
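Description:
pAAV-Ef1a-fDIO hChR2(H134R)-EYFP is an adeno-associated virus transfer plasmid for Flp recombinase-dependent expression of a fluorescently tagged channelrhodopsin in mammalian cells. It is maintained in bacteria as a high-copy plasmid through a ColE1/pUC-type origin with ampicillin resistance (beta-lactamase), and it also carries an f1 phage origin. The catalogue lists a total size of about 7.27 kb, slightly larger than the 7,252 bp sequence record. The feature table annotates an AAV2 inverted terminal repeat only downstream of the expression cassette. An upstream ITR would be expected for packaging but is not annotated in this record.

The payload is driven by the strong constitutive human EF-1-alpha promoter, including its first intron. Downstream lies the coding sequence for ChR2(H134R), the H134R mutant of an N-terminal fragment of the Chlamydomonas reinhardtii blue light-gated cation channel, fused at its C terminus to mammalian codon-optimized EYFP. This fusion is placed in the antisense orientation relative to the promoter and is bracketed by FRT sites in opposing orientation. The "fDIO" name implies a double-floxed-style design using two incompatible FRT variants, although only one pair of minimal FRT sites is annotated. Without Flp, no functional protein can be made. When Flp is present, recombination inverts the cassette into the sense orientation and permits expression. A WPRE enhances transcript stability and expression, and a human growth hormone polyadenylation signal terminates the message.

The construct is used to produce AAV for optogenetic excitation, restricting light-driven depolarization and EYFP labelling to Flp-expressing cell populations. It belongs to a toolkit for targeting cells with recombinase-based Boolean logic.
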