LOCUS       Exported 7252 bp ds-DNA circular SYN 12-MAY-2021
DEFINITION  Flp-Dependent ChR2-EYFP.
ACCESSION   .
VERSION     .
KEYWORDS    pAAV-Ef1a-fDIO hChR2(H134R)-EYFP
SOURCE      synthetic DNA construct
  ORGANISM  synthetic DNA construct
REFERENCE   1 (bases 1 to 7252)
  AUTHORS   Fenno LE, Mattis J, Ramakrishnan C, Hyun M, Lee SY, He M, Tucciarone
            J, Selimbeyoglu A, Berndt A, Grosenick L, Zalocusky KA, Bernstein H,
            Swanson H, Perry C, Diester I, Boyce FM, Bass CE, Neve R, Huang ZJ,
            Deisseroth K
  TITLE     Targeting cells with single vectors using multiple-feature Boolean
            logic.
  JOURNAL   Nat Methods. 2014 Jul;11(7):763-72. doi: 10.1038/nmeth.2996. Epub
            2014 Jun 8.
  PUBMED    24908100
REFERENCE   2 (bases 1 to 7252)
  AUTHORS   .
  TITLE     Direct Submission
  JOURNAL   Exported May 12, 2021 from SnapGene Server 1.1.58
            http://www.snapgene.com
FEATURES             Location/Qualifiers
     source          1..7252
                     /organism="synthetic DNA construct"
                     /mol_type="other DNA"
     promoter        227..1405
                     /label=EF-1-alpha promoter
                     /note="strong constitutive promoter for human elongation
                     factor EF-1-alpha"
     intron          458..1396
                     /label=EF-1-alpha intron A
                     /note="intron upstream of the start codon of human
                     EF-1-alpha"
     primer_bind     1353..1373
                     /label=EF1a-F
                     /note="Human elongation factor-1a promoter, forward primer"
     protein_bind    1436..1469
                     /label=FRT (minimal)
                     /bound_moiety="FLP recombinase from the Saccharomyces
                     cerevisiae 2u plasmid"
                     /note="supports FLP-mediated excision but not integration
                     (Turan and Bode, 2011)"
     CDS             complement(1565..2284)
                     /codon_start=1
                     /product="enhanced YFP"
                     /label=EYFP
                     /note="mammalian codon-optimized"
                     /translation="MVSKGEELFTGVVPILVELDGDVNGHKFSVSGEGEGDATYGKLTL
                     KFICTTGKLPVPWPTLVTTFGYGLQCFARYPDHMKQHDFFKSAMPEGYVQERTIFFKDD
                     GNYKTRAEVKFEGDTLVNRIELKGIDFKEDGNILGHKLEYNYNSHNVYIMADKQKNGIK
                     VNFKIRHNIEDGSVQLADHYQQNTPIGDGPVLLPDNHYLSYQSALSKDPNEKRDHMVLL
                     EFVTAAGITLGMDELYK"
     primer_bind     complement(1610..1631)
                     /label=EGFP-C
                     /note="EGFP, forward primer"
     primer_bind     1959..1978
                     /label=EXFP-R
                     /note="For distinguishing EGFP variants, reverse primer"
     primer_bind     2218..2239
                     /label=EGFP-N
                     /note="EGFP, reverse primer"
     regulatory      2281..2290
                     /regulatory_class="other"
                     /note="vertebrate consensus sequence for strong initiation
                     of translation (Kozak, 1987)"
     CDS             complement(2300..3226)
                     /codon_start=1
                     /product="H134R mutant of an N-terminal fragment of
                     channelrhodopsin-2 from the alga Chlamydomonas reinhardtii
                     (Nagel et al., 2005)"
                     /label=ChR2(H134R)
                     /note="blue light-activated cation channel"
                     /translation="MDYGGALSAVGRELLFVTNPVVVNGSVLVPEDQCYCAGWIESRGT
                     NGAQTASNVLQWLAAGFSILLLMFYAYQTWKSTCGWEEIYVCAIEMVKVILEFFFEFKN
                     PSMLYLATGHRVQWLRYAEWLLTCPVILIRLSNLTGLSNDYSRRTMGLLVSDIGTIVWG
                     ATSAMATGYVKVIFFCLGLCYGANTFFHAAKAYIEGYHTVPKGRCRQVVTGMAWLFFVS
                     WGMFPILFILGPEGFGVLSVYGSTVGHTIIDLMSKNCWGLLGHYLRVLIHEHILIHGDI
                     RKTTKLNIGGTEIEVETLVEDEAEAGAV"
     regulatory      3223..3232
                     /regulatory_class="other"
                     /note="vertebrate consensus sequence for strong initiation
                     of translation (Kozak, 1987)"
     protein_bind    complement(3237..3270)
                     /label=FRT (minimal)
                     /bound_moiety="FLP recombinase from the Saccharomyces
                     cerevisiae 2u plasmid"
                     /note="supports FLP-mediated excision but not integration
                     (Turan and Bode, 2011)"
     misc_feature    3379..3967
                     /label=WPRE
                     /note="woodchuck hepatitis virus posttranscriptional
                     regulatory element"
     primer_bind     complement(3432..3452)
                     /label=WPRE-R
                     /note="WPRE, reverse primer"
     CDS             complement(3850..3861)
                     /codon_start=1
                     /product="Factor Xa recognition and cleavage site"
                     /label=Factor Xa site
                     /translation="IEGR"
     polyA_signal    3999..4475
                     /label=hGH poly(A) signal
                     /note="human growth hormone polyadenylation signal"
     primer_bind     complement(4198..4217)
                     /label=hGH-PA-R
                     /note="Human growth hormone terminator, reverse primer"
     repeat_region   4515..4655
                     /label=AAV2 ITR
                     /note="inverted terminal repeat of adeno-associated virus
                     serotype 2"
     repeat_region   4515..4644
                     /label=AAV2 ITR
     rep_origin      4730..5185
                     /direction=RIGHT
                     /label=f1 ori
                     /note="f1 bacteriophage origin of replication; arrow
                     indicates direction of (+) strand synthesis"
     primer_bind     complement(4817..4836)
                     /label=F1ori-R
                     /note="F1 origin, reverse primer"
     primer_bind     5027..5048
                     /label=F1ori-F
                     /note="F1 origin, forward primer"
     primer_bind     complement(5202..5221)
                     /label=pRS-marker
                     /note="pRS vectors, use to sequence yeast selectable
                     marker"
     primer_bind     5321..5343
                     /label=pGEX 3'
                     /note="pGEX vectors, reverse primer"
     primer_bind     complement(5381..5399)
                     /label=pBRforEco
                     /note="pBR322 vectors, upsteam of EcoRI site, forward
                     primer"
     promoter        5467..5571
                     /gene="bla"
                     /label=AmpR promoter
     CDS             5572..6432
                     /codon_start=1
                     /gene="bla"
                     /product="beta-lactamase"
                     /label=AmpR
                     /note="confers resistance to ampicillin, carbenicillin, and
                     related antibiotics"
                     /translation="MSIQHFRVALIPFFAAFCLPVFAHPETLVKVKDAEDQLGARVGYI
                     ELDLNSGKILESFRPEERFPMMSTFKVLLCGAVLSRIDAGQEQLGRRIHYSQNDLVEYS
                     PVTEKHLTDGMTVRELCSAAITMSDNTAANLLLTTIGGPKELTAFLHNMGDHVTRLDRW
                     EPELNEAIPNDERDTTMPVAMATTLRKLLTGELLTLASRQQLIDWMEADKVAGPLLRSA
                     LPAGWFIADKSGAGERGSRGIIAALGPDGKPSRIVVIYTTGSQATMDERNRQIAEIGAS
                     LIKHW"
     primer_bind     complement(5790..5809)
                     /label=Amp-R
                     /note="Ampicillin resistance gene, reverse primer"
     rep_origin      6603..7191
                     /direction=RIGHT
                     /label=ori
                     /note="high-copy-number ColE1/pMB1/pBR322/pUC origin of
                     replication"
     primer_bind     7092..7111
                     /label=pBR322ori-F
                     /note="pBR322 origin, forward primer"
ORIGIN
        1 cctgcaggca gctgcgcgct cgctcgctca ctgaggccgc ccgggcgtcg ggcgaccttt
       61 ggtcgcccgg cctcagtgag cgagcgcgca gagagggagt ggccaactcc atcactaggg
      121 gttcctgcgg ccgcacgcgt aagctttgca aagatggata aagttttaaa cagagaggaa
      181 tctttgcagc taatggacct tctaggtctt gaaaggagtg ggaattggct ccggtgcccg
      241 tcagtgggca gagcgcacat cgcccacagt ccccgagaag ttggggggag gggtcggcaa
      301 ttgaaccggt gcctagagaa ggtggcgcgg ggtaaactgg gaaagtgatg tcgtgtactg
      361 gctccgcctt tttcccgagg gtgggggaga accgtatata agtgcagtag tcgccgtgaa
      421 cgttcttttt cgcaacgggt ttgccgccag aacacaggta agtgccgtgt gtggttcccg
      481 cgggcctggc ctctttacgg gttatggccc ttgcgtgcct tgaattactt ccacctggct
      541 gcagtacgtg attcttgatc ccgagcttcg ggttggaagt gggtgggaga gttcgaggcc
      601 ttgcgcttaa ggagcccctt cgcctcgtgc ttgagttgag gcctggcctg ggcgctgggg
      661 ccgccgcgtg cgaatctggt ggcaccttcg cgcctgtctc gctgctttcg ataagtctct
      721 agccatttaa aatttttgat gacctgctgc gacgcttttt ttctggcaag atagtcttgt
      781 aaatgcgggc caagatctgc acactggtat ttcggttttt ggggccgcgg gcggcgacgg
      841 ggcccgtgcg tcccagcgca catgttcggc gaggcggggc ctgcgagcgc ggccaccgag
      901 aatcggacgg gggtagtctc aagctggccg gcctgctctg gtgcctggcc tcgcgccgcc
      961 gtgtatcgcc ccgccctggg cggcaaggct ggcccggtcg gcaccagttg cgtgagcgga
     1021 aagatggccg cttcccggcc ctgctgcagg gagctcaaaa tggaggacgc ggcgctcggg
     1081 agagcgggcg ggtgagtcac ccacacaaag gaaaagggcc tttccgtcct cagccgtcgc
     1141 ttcatgtgac tccacggagt accgggcgcc gtccaggcac ctcgattagt tctcgagctt
     1201 ttggagtacg tcgtctttag gttgggggga ggggttttat gcgatggagt ttccccacac
     1261 tgagtgggtg gagactgaag ttaggccagc ttggcacttg atgtaattct ccttggaatt
     1321 tgcccttttt gagtttggat cttggttcat tctcaagcct cagacagtgg ttcaaagttt
     1381 ttttcttcca tttcaggtgt cgtgaggtac cggatcctct agagtcgact ccggagaagt
     1441 tcctattctc tagaaagtat aggaacttcg cagaatggta gctggattgt agctgctatt
     1501 agcaatatga aacctcttag aagttcctat tcttcaaaag gtataggaac ttcggcgcgc
     1561 cctattactt gtacagctcg tccatgccga gagtgatccc ggcggcggtc acgaactcca
     1621 gcaggaccat gtgatcgcgc ttctcgttgg ggtctttgct cagggcggac tggtagctca
     1681 ggtagtggtt gtcgggcagc agcacggggc cgtcgccgat gggggtgttc tgctggtagt
     1741 ggtcggcgag ctgcacgctg ccgtcctcga tgttgtggcg gatcttgaag ttcaccttga
     1801 tgccgttctt ctgcttgtcg gccatgatat agacgttgtg gctgttgtag ttgtactcca
     1861 gcttgtgccc caggatgttg ccgtcctcct tgaagtcgat gcccttcagc tcgatgcggt
     1921 tcaccagggt gtcgccctcg aacttcacct cggcgcgggt cttgtagttg ccgtcgtcct
     1981 tgaagaagat ggtgcgctcc tggacgtagc cttcgggcat ggcggacttg aagaagtcgt
     2041 gctgcttcat gtggtcgggg tagcgggcga agcactgcag gccgtagccg aaggtggtca
     2101 cgagggtggg ccagggcacg ggcagcttgc cggtggtgca gatgaacttc agggtcagct
     2161 tgccgtaggt ggcatcgccc tcgccctcgc cggacacgct gaacttgtgg ccgtttacgt
     2221 cgccgtccag ctcgaccagg atgggcacca ccccggtgaa cagctcctcg cccttgctca
     2281 ccatggtggc ggccgctggc acggctccgg cctcggcttc gtcttcgacg agagtctcga
     2341 cctcgatctc cgttccgccg atgttcagtt tggtggtttt gcggatatct ccgtgaatca
     2401 atatgtgctc gtggatcagg acgcgcaggt agtgtcccaa caacccccaa caatttttac
     2461 tcatcagatc aataatcgtg tgacctacgg tggagccata gacgctcagg acgccaaaac
     2521 cttcgggccc caaaatgaag agaattggga acatacccca gctcacgaaa aacagccatg
     2581 ccatgccggt cacgacctgg cggcaccgac cctttggcac agtatgataa ccctcgatat
     2641 atgctttggc ggcgtgaaaa aatgtgttcg cgccatagca caatccaaga caaaagaaga
     2701 tgactttaac atagccggtt gccatggcgc tggtagcccc ccacacgata gtcccgatgt
     2761 ctgagacaag gagtcccatg gttctcctgc tgtagtcgtt gctcaggccg gtgaggttgc
     2821 tcaggcggat aaggatgaca ggacaagtga gcagccactc tgcatagcgc agccactgca
     2881 cccggtgtcc tgtggcaagg tagagcatag agggattctt aaactcaaaa aagaactcga
     2941 gaatcacctt aaccatttca atggcgcaca catagatctc ctcccagccg catgtagatt
     3001 tccaggtttg gtaggcatag aacatcagca gcaaaatgct gaatcctgct gcaagccact
     3061 gcaggacatt tgacgcggtc tgagcgccgt tcgtgccgcg agattcaatc catccggcac
     3121 agtaacattg atcctcaggg accaggacgg acccgttcac caccacagga ttagtaacga
     3181 acaaaagttc gcgtccgacg gcagacaaag cgccgccata gtccatggtg gctagcgaag
     3241 ttcctatact ttctagagaa taggaacttc ttgccttaac ccagaaatta tcactgttat
     3301 tctttagaat ggtgcaaaga gaagttccta taccttttga agaataggaa cttcgaattc
     3361 gatatcaagc ttatcgataa tcaacctctg gattacaaaa tttgtgaaag attgactggt
     3421 attcttaact atgttgctcc ttttacgcta tgtggatacg ctgctttaat gcctttgtat
     3481 catgctattg cttcccgtat ggctttcatt ttctcctcct tgtataaatc ctggttgctg
     3541 tctctttatg aggagttgtg gcccgttgtc aggcaacgtg gcgtggtgtg cactgtgttt
     3601 gctgacgcaa cccccactgg ttggggcatt gccaccacct gtcagctcct ttccgggact
     3661 ttcgctttcc ccctccctat tgccacggcg gaactcatcg ccgcctgcct tgcccgctgc
     3721 tggacagggg ctcggctgtt gggcactgac aattccgtgg tgttgtcggg gaaatcatcg
     3781 tcctttcctt ggctgctcgc ctatgttgcc acctggattc tgcgcgggac gtccttctgc
     3841 tacgtccctt cggccctcaa tccagcggac cttccttccc gcggcctgct gccggctctg
     3901 cggcctcttc cgcgtcttcg ccttcgccct cagacgagtc ggatctccct ttgggccgcc
     3961 tccccgcatc gataccgagc gctgctcgag agatctacgg gtggcatccc tgtgacccct
     4021 ccccagtgcc tctcctggcc ctggaagttg ccactccagt gcccaccagc cttgtcctaa
     4081 taaaattaag ttgcatcatt ttgtctgact aggtgtcctt ctataatatt atggggtgga
     4141 ggggggtggt atggagcaag gggcaagttg ggaagacaac ctgtagggcc tgcggggtct
     4201 attgggaacc aagctggagt gcagtggcac aatcttggct cactgcaatc tccgcctcct
     4261 gggttcaagc gattctcctg cctcagcctc ccgagttgtt gggattccag gcatgcatga
     4321 ccaggctcag ctaatttttg tttttttggt agagacgggg tttcaccata ttggccaggc
     4381 tggtctccaa ctcctaatct caggtgatct acccaccttg gcctcccaaa ttgctgggat
     4441 tacaggcgtg aaccactgct cccttccctg tccttctgat tttgtaggta accacgtgcg
     4501 gaccgagcgg ccgcaggaac ccctagtgat ggagttggcc actccctctc tgcgcgctcg
     4561 ctcgctcact gaggccgggc gaccaaaggt cgcccgacgc ccgggctttg cccgggcggc
     4621 ctcagtgagc gagcgagcgc gcagctgcct gcaggggcgc ctgatgcggt attttctcct
     4681 tacgcatctg tgcggtattt cacaccgcat annnnnnnnn nnnnnnnnnn nnnnnnnnnn
     4741 nnnnnnnnnn nnnnnnnnnn nnnnnnnnnn nnnnnnnnnn nnnnnnnnnn nnnnnnnnnn
     4801 nnnnnntnnn nnnnnnnnnn nnnnnnnnnn nnnnnnnnnn nnnnnnnnnn nnncnnnnnn
     4861 nnnnnnnnnn nnnnnnnnnn nnnnnnnnnn nnnnnnnnnn nnnnnnnnnn nnnnnnnnnn
     4921 nnnnnnnnnn nnnnnnnnnn nnnnnnnnnn nnnnnnnnnn nnnnnnnnnn nnnnnnnnnn
     4981 nnnnnnnnnn nnnnnccttt gacgttggag tccacgttct ttaatagtgg actcttgttc
     5041 caaactggaa caacactcaa ctctatctcg ggctattctt ttgatttata agggattttg
     5101 ccgatttcgg tctattggtt aaaaaatgag ctgatttaac aaaaatttaa cgcgaatttt
     5161 aacaaaatat taacgtttac aattttatgg tgcactctca gtacaatctg ctctgatgcc
     5221 gcatagttaa gccagccccg acacccgcca acacccgctg acgcgccctg acgggcttgt
     5281 ctgctcccgg catccgctta cagacaagct gtgaccgtct ccgggagctg catgtgtcag
     5341 aggttttcac cgtcatcacc gaaacgcgcg agacgaaagg gcctcgtgat acgcctattt
     5401 ttataggtta atgtcatgat aataatggtt tcttagacgt caggtggcac ttttcgggga
     5461 aatgtgcgcg gaacccctat ttgtttattt ttctaaatac attcaaatat gtatccgctc
     5521 atgagacaat aaccctgata aatgcttcaa taatattgaa aaaggaagag tatgagtatt
     5581 caacatttcc gtgtcgccct tattcccttt tttgcggcat tttgccttcc tgtttttgct
     5641 cacccagaaa cgctggtgaa agtaaaagat gctgaagatc agttgggtgc acgagtgggt
     5701 tacatcgaac tggatctcaa cagcggtaag atccttgaga gttttcgccc cgaagaacgt
     5761 tttccaatga tgagcacttt taaagttctg ctatgtggcg cggtattatc ccgtattgac
     5821 gccgggcaag agcaactcgg tcgccgcata cactattctc agaatgactt ggttgagtac
     5881 tcaccagtca cagaaaagca tcttacggat ggcatgacag taagagaatt atgcagtgct
     5941 gccataacca tgagtgataa cactgcggcc aacttacttc tgacaacgat cggaggaccg
     6001 aaggagctaa ccgctttttt gcacaacatg ggggatcatg taactcgcct tgatcgttgg
     6061 gaaccggagc tgaatgaagc cataccaaac gacgagcgtg acaccacgat gcctgtagca
     6121 atggcaacaa cgttgcgcaa actattaact ggcgaactac ttactctagc ttcccggcaa
     6181 caattaatag actggatgga ggcggataaa gttgcaggac cacttctgcg ctcggccctt
     6241 ccggctggct ggtttattgc tgataaatct ggagccggtg agcgtgggtc tcgcggtatc
     6301 attgcagcac tggggccaga tggtaagccc tcccgtatcg tagttatcta cacgacgggg
     6361 agtcaggcaa ctatggatga acgaaataga cagatcgctg agataggtgc ctcactgatt
     6421 aagcattggt aactgtcaga ccaagtttac tcatatatac tttagattga tttaaaactt
     6481 catttttaat ttaaaaggat ctaggtgaag atcctttttg ataatctcat gaccaaaatc
     6541 ccttaacgtg agttttcgtt ccactgagcg tcagaccccg tagaaaagat caaaggatct
     6601 tcttgagatc ctttttttct gcgcgtaatc tgctgcttgc aaacaaaaaa accaccgcta
     6661 ccagcggtgg tttgtttgcc ggatcaagag ctaccaactc tttttccgaa ggtaactggc
     6721 ttcagcagag cgcagatacc aaatactgtt cttctagtgt agccgtagtt aggccaccac
     6781 ttcaagaact ctgtagcacc gcctacatac ctcgctctgc taatcctgtt accagtggct
     6841 gctgccagtg gcgataagtc gtgtcttacc gggttggact caagacgata gttaccggat
     6901 aaggcgcagc ggtcgggctg aacggggggt tcgtgcacac agcccagctt ggagcgaacg
     6961 acctacaccg aactgagata cctacagcgt gagctatgag aaagcgccac gcttcccgaa
     7021 gggagaaagg cggacaggta tccggtaagc ggcagggtcg gaacaggaga gcgcacgagg
     7081 gagcttccag ggggaaacgc ctggtatctt tatagtcctg tcgggtttcg ccacctctga
     7141 cttgagcgtc gatttttgtg atgctcgtca ggggggcgga gcctatggaa aaacgccagc
     7201 aacgcggcct ttttacggtt cctggccttt tgctggcctt ttgctcacat gt
//
