>Addgene plasmid #55639 | pAAV-Ef1a-fDIO hChR2(H134R)-EYFP | addgene partial sequence | sequence record 92044 | EF1a-F 5'-TCAAGCCTCAGACAGTGGTTC-3'
GAGGTACCGGATCCTCTAGAGTCGACTCCGGAGAAGTTCCTATTCTCTAGAAAGTATAGGAACTTCGCAG
AATGGTAGCTGGATTGTAGCTGCTATTAGCAATATGAAACCTCTTAGAAGTTCCTATTCTTCAAAAGGTA
TAGGAACTTCGGCGCGCCCTATTACTTGTACAGCTCGTCCATGCCGAGAGTGATCCCGGCGGCGGTCACG
AACTCCAGCAGGACCATGTGATCGCGCTTCTCGTTGGGGTCTTTGCTCAGGGCGGACTGGTAGCTCAGGT
AGTGGTTGTCGGGCAGCAGCACGGGGCCGTCGCCGATGGGGGTGTTCTGCTGGTAGTGGTCGGCGAGCTG
CACGCTGCCGTCCTCGATGTTGTGGCGGATCTTGAAGTTCACCTTGATGCCGTTCTTCTGCTTGTCGGCC
ATGATATAGACGTTGTGGCTGTTGTAGTTGTACTCCAGCTTGTGCCCCAGGATGTTGCCGTCCTCCTTGA
AGTCGATGC
