>Addgene plasmid #55639 | pAAV-Ef1a-fDIO hChR2(H134R)-EYFP | addgene partial sequence | sequence record 93216 | EGFP-N 5'-CGTCGCCGTCCAGCTCGACCAG-3'
CTCGCCCTTGCTCACCATGGTGGCGGCCGCTGGCACGGCTCCGGCCTCGGCTTCGTCTTCGACGAGAGTC
TCGACCTCGATCTCCGTTCCGCCGATGTTCAGTTTGGTGGTTTTGCGGATATCTCCGTGAATCAATATGT
GCTCGTGGATCAGGACGCGCAGGTAGTGTCCCAACAACCCCCAACAATTTTTACTCATCAGATCAATAAT
CGTGTGACCTACGGTGGAGCCATAGACGCTCAGGACGCCAAAACCTTCGGGCCCCAAAATGAAGAGAATT
GGGAACATACCCCAGCTCACGAAAAACAGCCATGCCATGCCGGTCACGACCTGGCGGCACCGACCCTTTG
GCACAGTATGATAACCCTCGATATATGCTTTGGCGGCGTGAAAAAATGTGTTCGCGCCATAGCACAATCC
AAGACAAAAGAAGATGACTTTAACATAGCCGGTTGCCATGGCGCTGGTAGCCCCCCACACGATAGTCCCG
ATGTCTGAGACAAGGAGTCCCATGGTTCTCCTGCTGTAGTCGTTGCTCAGGCCGGTGAGGTTGCTCAGGC
GGATAAGGATGACAGGACAAGTGAGCAGCCACTCTGCATAGCGCAGCCACTGCACCCGGTGTCCTGTGGC
AAGGTAGAGCATAGAGGGATTCTTAAACTCAAAAAAGAACTCGAGAATCACCTTAACCATTTCAATGGCG
CACACATAGATCTCCTCCCAGCCGCATGTAGATTTCCAGGTTTGGTAGGCATAGAACATCAGCAGCAAAA
TGCTGAA
